>Addgene plasmid #86092 | pCaRNA3-eIFiso4E120(+) | addgene full sequence | sequence record 170058 | Addgene NGS Result
CTACTGTCCTTTTGATGAAGTGACAGATAGCTGGGCAATGGAATCCGAGGAGGTTTCCCGATATTACCCT
TTGTTGAAAAGTCTCAATAGCCCTTTGGTCTTCTGAGACTGTATCTTTGATATTCTTGGAGTAGACGAGA
GTGTCGTGCTCCACCATGTTCACATCAATCCACTTGCTTTGAAGACGTGGTTGGAACGTCTTCTTTTTCC
ACGATGCTCCTCGTGGGTGGGGGTCCATCTTTGGGACCACTGTCGGCAGAGGCATCTTGAACGATAGCCT
TTCCTTTATCGCAATGATGGCATTTGTAGGTGCCACCTTCCTTTTCTACTGTCCTTTTGATGAAGTGACA
GATAGCTGGGCAATGGAATCCGAGGAGGTTTCCCGATATTACCCTTTGTTGAAAAGTCTCAATAGCCCTT
TGGTCTTCTGAGACTGTATCTTTGATATTCTTGGAGTAGACGAGAGTGTCGTGCTCCACCATGTTGGCAA
GCTGCTCTAGCCAATACGCAAACCGCCTCTCCCCGCGCGTTGGCCGATTCATTAATGCAGCTGGCACGAC
AGGTTTCCCGACTGGAAAGCGGGCAGTGAGCGCAACGCAATTAATGTGAGTTAGCTCACTCATTAGGCAC
CCCAGGCTTTACACTTTATGCTTCCGGCTCGTATGTTGTGTGGAATTGTGAGCGGATAACAATTTCACAC
AGGAAACAGCTATGACATGATTACGAATTCTGAAGCTTGCATGCCTGCAGGTCAACATGGTGGAGCACGA
CACTCTCGTCTACTCCAAGAATATCAAAGATACAGTCTCAGAAGACCAGAGGGCTATTGAGACTTTTCAA
CAAAGGGTAATATCGGGAAACCTCCTCGGATTCCATTGCCCAGCTATCTGTCACTTCATCGAAAGGACAG
TAGAAAAGGAAGATGGCTTCTACAAATGCCATCATTGCGATAAAGGAAAGGCTATCGTTCAAGATGCCTC
TACCGACAGTGGTCCCAAAGATGGACCCCCACCCACGAGGAACATCGTGGAAAAAGAAGACGTTCCAACC
ACGTCTTCAAAGCAAGTGGATTGATGTGATATCTCCACTGACGTAAGGGATGACGCACAATCCCACTATC
CTTCGCAAGACCCTTCCTCTATATAAGGAAGTTCATTTCATTTGGAGAGGGTTTTTACAAATTGAAATCG
TAACATCCAGTAATTGGTTGATTTCTCTTTTACTTGACTAGGTACCATTGAAACGAATTAAAAGTCCTAT
TTCTCTAGTAACATCCCCTTTGTGGGTTTAGAGATTGTTGGTTGTCTATTCGTAATTCCACTTGTTGGTT
GAATAGTGTTTCAGTATGGCCGGTGTCAGTAAAAACCCCTCCACTAGTGATTTTTCAGTAGTGGAGTGTT
CTATGGACGAAATGAGCCAGATATCAGAGGATTTGCACAAACTTATGCTGTCCGATGAGATGAAGGCGTT
ACCAACGAAAGGTTGTCATATCCTGCATTTGGTTAACCTCCCGAAATCCAATATATTGAGATTAGCGAGT
AAGGAGCAGAAAGGTTTCCTCTCGCGACAGGCCGATAAAGTAAAGAAGAAAATTTACAGATGTGTAGGCC
GAGTATTCCTCGTTTATGTACCGATTATTCAGGCAACGACCTCGGGTCTGATAACCCTTAAGTTGCAAAA
CTCCGATACAGGAGAGATTTCAGACGTCGTGACAGACGTCGAAGCCAACCGCGCCTTTGTTATTATGGAC
AGATGGGGAAGATCCCTGGTGGAATCAGCAGATTTAAATCTGTTGTATTCCATTTCATGTCCGGACGTCC
GACCTGGAGCCAGAGTGGGAGAGATGATGGCTTTTTGGGACGAGAGGATGTCAAGGCAGCAGACTTACTT
GGAGAAAGGGAATCCTATTTTATTCCCGATTGCCGAGACAAAACCTTCGAAATATCTTAATGATAAGAAG
GTGTTGATGTCTATGGTCCGAAGTAGGATATTGGCAGGTACAGAAGGGTGCGATATAGCTCCCGAGAATA
TAGAAGTCAAACGATTAGGGGATAGTAGGAAGGTTTTGACCATTCAACCGAAAGCCCCGATTGTAGAGGA
AATTAAGGACGATGTTGAACCGTTAGGTTCGAATGGTGAAAATCATATGGAAGAGAAGACCGTGACCGTT
AAGGTCGGTAGTTCTGGAAGTGCTTGAGTGACTATGTCACGAGCGTGCGCTTTGCGCGAGCGTTTTTCTT
TCTTTTCTTCCGAACATCTTTTTCATTTGATAATGGTTTGCCGAATTTGCAATCATACCCACGCTGGTGG
ATGCCGTTCTTGCAAGAAGTGCCATCCGAATGATGCTCTGGTCCCACTCAGGGCTCAACAAAGGGCTGCG
AATAACCCGAATAGGAATAGGAACCCGAATAGGGTTTCGAGCGGTATAGGACCTGCGGTCCGACCGCAAC
CGGTCGTGAAGACCACTTGGACCGTGAGGGGTCCGAATGTGCCTCCCCGAATTCCCAAGGGTTATGTGGC
ACATAATCACCGAGAGGTGACGACGACAGAGGCAGTGAAGTACTTGAGCATTGACTTCACGACCACTCTC
CCTCAGTTGATGGGTCAGAATTTGACCTTATTAACCGTTATAGTCCGAATGAACTCTATGAGTTCGAATG
GTTGGATTGGGATGGTGGAGGACTATAAGGTGGATCAACCTGATGGTCCGAATGCCCTGTCTAGGAAGGG
GTTCTTAAAGGACCAACCGAGAGGTTGGCAGTTCGAACCTCCCTCCGATTTAGATTTCGACACTTTTGCG
CGTACGCATCGTGTCGTCATCGAATTCAAGACCGAAGTGCCCGCTGGGGCCAAGGTCTTGGTTAGGGATT
TGTACGTAGTGGTAAGTGACTTACCACGAGTGCAAATTCCGACCGATGTCTTGCTGGTCGATGAAGACCT
GCTTGAGATCTAGAATGGCGACAGAGGTAGCAGCAGCAGCAGTTCCGCCACCACAATTAGACGCTGAGGA
AAATAGTGGGTTAGAGGCGGCGGCGGCCGAGGCAAAGATACAGCCGAGCAGTGGGCCCCACAAGTCTAGA
GTGAGATAAGCACACTCGAATGTCTCCGAATGGAAAGTTCGTACCACCGATAGTGGATATTGCGAAATAG
ATTTCTGAAAGTCGCTTCCCGGCTTTCATGCTTGGAAATCTTACCTGCGTTAGCAGATGCCCACAACGTG
AAGTTGTGGATGCCCCGTTAGGGAAGCGGATCCGATACCCTGTCACCGGATGTGTTTTCCGGTCTGATGA
GTCCGTGAGGACGAAACAGGACTGTCCTGCAGGAGCTCGAATTCGGTACGCTGAAATCACCAGTCTCTCT
CTACAAATCTATCTCTCTCTATTTTCTCCATAAATAATGTGTGAGTAGTTTCCCGATAAGGGAAATTAGG
GTTCTTATAGGGTTTCGCTCATGTGTTGAGCATATAAGAAACCCTTAGTATGTATTTGTATTTGTAAAAT
ACTTCTATCAATAAAATTTCTAATTCCTAAAACCAAAATCCAGTACTAAAATCCAGATCAGCTTGGCACT
GGCCGTCGTTTTACAACGTCGTGACTGGGAAAACCCTGGCGTTACCCAACTTAATCGCCTTGCAGCACAT
CCCCCTTTCGCCAGCTGGCGTAATAGCGAAGAGGCCCGCACCGATCGCCCTTCCCAACAGTTGCGCAGCC
TGAATGGCGAATGCTAGAGCAGCTTGAGCTTGGATCAGATTGTCGTTTCCCGCCTTCAGTTTAAACTATC
AGTGTTTGACAGGATATATTGGCGGGTAAACCTAAGAGAAAAGAGCGTTTATTAGAATAATCGGATATTT
AAAAGGGCGTGAAAAGGTTTATCCGTTCGTCCATTTGTATGTGCATGCCAACCACAGGGTTCCCCTCGGG
ATCAAAGTACTTTGATCCAACCCCTCCGCTGCTATAGTGCAGTCGGCTTCTGACGTTCAGTGCAGCCGTC
TTCTGAAAACGACATGTCGCACAAGTCCTAAGTTACGCGACAGGCTGCCGCCCTGCCCTTTTCCTGGCGT
TTTCTTGTCGCGTGTTTTAGTCGCATAAAGTAGAATACTTGCGACTAGAACCGGAGACATTACGCCATGA
ACAAGAGCGCCGCCGCTGGCCTGCTGGGCTATGCCCGCGTCAGCACCGACGACCAGGACTTGACCAACCA
ACGGGCCGAACTGCACGCGGCCGGCTGCACCAAGCTGTTTTCCGAGAAGATCACCGGCACCAGGCGCGAC
CGCCCGGAGCTGGCCAGGATGCTTGACCACCTACGCCCTGGCGACGTTGTGACAGTGACCAGGCTAGACC
GCCTGGCCCGCAGCACCCGCGACCTACTGGACATTGCCGAGCGCATCCAGGAGGCCGGCGCGGGCCTGCG
TAGCCTGGCAGAGCCGTGGGCCGACACCACCACGCCGGCCGGCCGCATGGTGTTGACCGTGTTCGCCGGC
ATTGCCGAGTTCGAGCGTTCCCTAATCATCGACCGCACCCGGAGCGGGCGCGAGGCCGCCAAGGCCCGAG
GCGTGAAGTTTGGCCCCCGCCCTACCCTCACCCCGGCACAGATCGCGCACGCCCGCGAGCTGATCGACCA
GGAAGGCCGCACCGTGAAAGAGGCGGCTGCACTGCTTGGCGTGCATCGCTCGACCCTGTACCGCGCACTT
GAGCGCAGCGAGGAAGTGACGCCCACCGAGGCCAGGCGGCGCGGTGCCTTCCGTGAGGACGCATTGACCG
AGGCCGACGCCCTGGCGGCCGCCGAGAATGAACGCCAAGAGGAACAAGCATGAAACCGCACCAGGACGGC
CAGGACGAACCGTTTTTCATTACCGAAGAGATCGAGGCGGAGATGATCGCGGCCGGGTACGTGTTCGAGC
CGCCCGCGCACGTCTCAACCGTGCGGCTGCATGAAATCCTGGCCGGTTTGTCTGATGCCAAGCTGGCGGC
CTGGCCGGCCAGCTTGGCCGCTGAAGAAACCGAGCGCCGCCGTCTAAAAAGGTGATGTGTATTTGAGTAA
AACAGCTTGCGTCATGCGGTCGCTGCGTATATGATGCGATGAGTAAATAAACAAATACGCAAGGGGAACG
CATGAAGGTTATCGCTGTACTTAACCAGAAAGGCGGGTCAGGCAAGACGACCATCGCAACCCATCTAGCC
CGCGCCCTGCAACTCGCCGGGGCCGATGTTCTGTTAGTCGATTCCGATCCCCAGGGCAGTGCCCGCGATT
GGGCGGCCGTGCGGGAAGATCAACCGCTAACCGTTGTCGGCATCGACCGCCCGACGATTGACCGCGACGT
GAAGGCCATCGGCCGGCGCGACTTCGTAGTGATCGACGGAGCGCCCCAGGCGGCGGACTTGGCTGTGTCC
GCGATCAAGGCAGCCGACTTCGTGCTGATTCCGGTGCAGCCAAGCCCTTACGACATATGGGCCACCGCCG
ACCTGGTGGAGCTGGTTAAGCAGCGCATTGAGGTCACGGATGGAAGGCTACAAGCGGCCTTTGTCGTGTC
GCGGGCGATCAAAGGCACGCGCATCGGCGGTGAGGTTGCCGAGGCGCTGGCCGGGTACGAGCTGCCCATT
CTTGAGTCCCGTATCACGCAGCGCGTGAGCTACCCAGGCACTGCCGCCGCCGGCACAACCGTTCTTGAAT
CAGAACCCGAGGGCGACGCTGCCCGCGAGGTCCAGGCGCTGGCCGCTGAAATTAAATCAAAACTCATTTG
AGTTAATGAGGTAAAGAGAAAATGAGCAAAAGCACAAACACGCTAAGTGCCGGCCGTCCGAGCGCACGCA
GCAGCAAGGCTGCAACGTTGGCCAGCCTGGCAGACACGCCAGCCATGAAGCGGGTCAACTTTCAGTTGCC
GGCGGAGGATCACACCAAGCTGAAGATGTACGCGGTACGCCAAGGCAAGACCATTACCGAGCTGCTATCT
GAATACATCGCGCAGCTACCAGAGTAAATGAGCAAATGAATAAATGAGTAGATGAATTTTAGCGGCTAAA
GGAGGCGGCATGGAAAATCAAGAACAACCAGGCACCGACGCCGTGGAATGCCCCATGTGTGGAGGAACGG
GCGGTTGGCCAGGCGTAAGCGGCTGGGTTGCCTGCCGGCCCTGCAATGGCACTGGAACCCCCAAGCCCGA
GGAATCGGCGTGAGCGGTCGCAAACCATCCGGCCCGGTACAAATCGGCGCGGCGCTGGGTGATGACCTGG
TGGAGAAGTTGAAGGCCGCGCAGGCCGCCCAGCGGCAACGCATCGAGGCAGAAGCACGCCCCGGTGAATC
GTGGCAAGCGGCCGCTGATCGAATCCGCAAAGAATCCCGGCAACCGCCGGCAGCCGGTGCGCCGTCGATT
AGGAAGCCGCCCAAGGGCGACGAGCAACCAGATTTTTTCGTTCCGATGCTCTATGACGTGGGCACCCGCG
ATAGTCGCAGCATCATGGACGTGGCCGTTTTCCGTCTGTCGAAGCGTGACCGACGAGCTGGCGAGGTGAT
CCGCTACGAGCTTCCAGACGGGCACGTAGAGGTTTCCGCAGGGCCGGCCGGCATGGCCAGTGTGTGGGAT
TACGACCTGGTACTGATGGCGGTTTCCCATCTAACCGAATCCATGAACCGATACCGGGAAGGGAAGGGAG
ACAAGCCCGGCCGCGTGTTCCGTCCACACGTTGCGGACGTACTCAAGTTCTGCCGGCGAGCCGATGGCGG
AAAGCAGAAAGACGACCTGGTAGAAACCTGCATTCGGTTAAACACCACGCACGTTGCCATGCAGCGTACG
AAGAAGGCCAAGAACGGCCGCCTGGTGACGGTATCCGAGGGTGAAGCCTTGATTAGCCGCTACAAGATCG
TAAAGAGCGAAACCGGGCGGCCGGAGTACATCGAGATCGAGCTAGCTGATTGGATGTACCGCGAGATCAC
AGAAGGCAAGAACCCGGACGTGCTGACGGTTCACCCCGATTACTTTTTGATCGATCCCGGCATCGGCCGT
TTTCTCTACCGCCTGGCACGCCGCGCCGCAGGCAAGGCAGAAGCCAGATGGTTGTTCAAGACGATCTACG
AACGCAGTGGCAGCGCCGGAGAGTTCAAGAAGTTCTGTTTCACCGTGCGCAAGCTGATCGGGTCAAATGA
CCTGCCGGAGTACGATTTGAAGGAGGAGGCGGGGCAGGCTGGCCCGATCCTAGTCATGCGCTACCGCAAC
CTGATCGAGGGCGAAGCATCCGCCGGTTCCTAATGTACGGAGCAGATGCTAGGGCAAATTGCCCTAGCAG
GGGAAAAAGGTCGAAAAGGTCTCTTTCCTGTGGATAGCACGTACATTGGGAACCCAAAGCCGTACATTGG
GAACCGGAACCCGTACATTGGGAACCCAAAGCCGTACATTGGGAACCGGTCACACATGTAAGTGACTGAT
ATAAAAGAGAAAAAAGGCGATTTTTCCGCCTAAAACTCTTTAAAACTTATTAAAACTCTTAAAACCCGCC
TGGCCTGTGCATAACTGTCTGGCCAGCGCACAGCCGAAGAGCTGCAAAAAGCGCCTACCCTTCGGTCGCT
GCGCTCCCTACGCCCCGCCGCTTCGCGTCGGCCTATCGCGGCCGCTGGCCGCTCAAAAATGGCTGGCCTA
CGGCCAGGCAATCTACCAGGGCGCGGACAAGCCGCGCCGTCGCCACTCGACCGCCGGCGCCCACATCAAG
GCACCCTGCCTCGCGCGTTTCGGTGATGACGGTGAAAACCTCTGACACATGCAGCTCCCGGAGACGGTCA
CAGCTTGTCTGTAAGCGGATGCCGGGAGCAGACAAGCCCGTCAGGGCGCGTCAGCGGGTGTTGGCGGGTG
TCGGGGCGCAGCCATGACCCAGTCACGTAGCGATAGCGGAGTGTATACTGGCTTAACTATGCGGCATCAG
AGCAGATTGTACTGAGAGTGCACCATATGCGGTGTGAAATACCGCACAGATGCGTAAGGAGAAAATACCG
CATCAGGCGCTCTTCCGCTTCCTCGCTCACTGACTCGCTGCGCTCGGTCGTTCGGCTGCGGCGAGCGGTA
TCAGCTCACTCAAAGGCGGTAATACGGTTATCCACAGAATCAGGGGATAACGCAGGAAAGAACATGTGAG
CAAAAGGCCAGCAAAAGGCCAGGAACCGTAAAAAGGCCGCGTTGCTGGCGTTTTTCCATAGGCTCCGCCC
CCCTGACGAGCATCACAAAAATCGACGCTCAAGTCAGAGGTGGCGAAACCCGACAGGACTATAAAGATAC
CAGGCGTTTCCCCCTGGAAGCTCCCTCGTGCGCTCTCCTGTTCCGACCCTGCCGCTTACCGGATACCTGT
CCGCCTTTCTCCCTTCGGGAAGCGTGGCGCTTTCTCATAGCTCACGCTGTAGGTATCTCAGTTCGGTGTA
GGTCGTTCGCTCCAAGCTGGGCTGTGTGCACGAACCCCCCGTTCAGCCCGACCGCTGCGCCTTATCCGGT
AACTATCGTCTTGAGTCCAACCCGGTAAGACACGACTTATCGCCACTGGCAGCAGCCACTGGTAACAGGA
TTAGCAGAGCGAGGTATGTAGGCGGTGCTACAGAGTTCTTGAAGTGGTGGCCTAACTACGGCTACACTAG
AAGGACAGTATTTGGTATCTGCGCTCTGCTGAAGCCAGTTACCTTCGGAAAAAGAGTTGGTAGCTCTTGA
TCCGGCAAACAAACCACCGCTGGTAGCGGTGGTTTTTTTGTTTGCAAGCAGCAGATTACGCGCAGAAAAA
AAGGATCTCAAGAAGATCCTTTGATCTTTTCTACGGGGTCTGACGCTCAGTGGAACGAAAACTCACGTTA
AGGGATTTTGGTCATGCATTCTAGGTACTAAAACAATTCATCCAGTAAAATATAATATTTTATTTTCTCC
CAATCAGGCTTGATCCCCAGTAAGTCAAAAAATAGCTCGACATACTGTTCTTCCCCGATATCCTCCCTGA
TCGACCGGACGCAGAAGGCAATGTCATACCACTTGTCCGCCCTGCCGCTTCTCCCAAGATCAATAAAGCC
ACTTACTTTGCCATCTTTCACAAAGATGTTGCTGTCTCCCAGGTCGCCGTGGGAAAAGACAAGTTCCTCT
TCGGGCTTTTCCGTCTTTAAAAAATCATACAGCTCGCGCGGATCTTTAAATGGAGTGTCTTCTTCCCAGT
TTTCGCAATCCACATCGGCCAGATCGTTATTCAGTAAGTAATCCAATTCGGCTAAGCGGCTGTCTAAGCT
ATTCGTATAGGGACAATCCGATATGTCGATGGAGTGAAAGAGCCTGATGCACTCCGCATACAGCTCGATA
ATCTTTTCAGGGCTTTGTTCATCTTCATACTCTTCCGAGCAAAGGACGCCATCGGCCTCACTCATGAGCA
GATTGCTCCAGCCATCATGCCGTTCAAAGTGCAGGACCTTTGGAACAGGCAGCTTTCCTTCCAGCCATAG
CATCATGTCCTTTTCCCGTTCCACATCATAGGTGGTCCCTTTATACCGGCTGTCCGTCATTTTTAAATAT
AGGTTTTCATTTTCTCCCACCAGCTTATATACCTTAGCAGGAGACATTCCTTCCGTATCTTTTACGCAGC
GGTATTTTTCGATCAGTTTTTTCAATTCCGGTGATATTCTCATTTTAGCCATTTATTATTTCCTTCCTCT
TTTCTACAGTATTTAAAGATACCCCAAGAAGCTAATTATAACAAGACGAACTCCAATTCACTGTTCCTTG
CATTCTAAAACCTTAAATACCAGAAAACAGCTTTTTCAAAGTTGTTTTCAAAGTTGGCGTATAACATAGT
ATCGACGGAGCCGATTTTGAAACCGCGGTGATCACAGGCAGCAACGCTCTGTCATCGTTACAATCAACAT
GCTACCCTCCGCGAGATCATCCGTGTTTCAAACCCGGCAGCTTAGTTGCCGTTCTTCCGAATAGCATCGG
TAACATGAGCAAAGTCTGCCGCCTTACAACGGCTCTCCCGCTGACGCCGTCCCGGACTGATGGGCTGCCT
GTATCGAGTGGTGATTTTGTGCCGAGCTGCCGGTCGGGGAGCTGTTGGCTGGCTGGTGGCAGGATATATT
GTGGTGTAAACAAATTGACGCTTAGACAACTTAATAACACATTGCGGACGTTTTTAATGTACTGAATTAA
CGCCGAATTAATTCGGGGGATCTGGATTTTAGTACTGGATTTTGGTTTTAGGAATTAGAAATTTTATTGA
TAGAAGTATTTTACAAATACAAATACATACTAAGGGTTTCTTATATGCTCAACACATGAGCGAAACCCTA
TAGGAACCCTAATTCCCTTATCTGGGAACTACTCACACATTATTATGGAGAAACTCGAGCTTGTCGATCG
ACAGATCCCGGTCGGCATCTACTCTATTTCTTTGCCCTCGGACGAGTGCTGGGGCGTCGGTTTCCACTAT
CGGCGAGTACTTCTACACAGCCATCGGTCCAGACGGCCGCGCTTCTGCGGGCGATTTGTGTACGCCCGAC
AGTCCCGGCTCCGGATCGGACGATTGCGTCGCATCGACCCTGCGCCCAAGCTGCATCATCGAAATTGCCG
TCAACCAAGCTCTGATAGAGTTGGTCAAGACCAATGCGGAGCATATACGCCCGGAGTCGTGGCGATCCTG
CAAGCTCCGGATGCCTCCGCTCGAAGTAGCGCGTCTGCTGCTCCATACAAGCCAACCACGGCCTCCAGAA
GAAGATGTTGGCGACCTCGTATTGGGAATCCCCGAACATCGCCTCGCTCCAGTCAATGACCGCTGTTATG
CGGCCATTGTCCGTCAGGACATTGTTGGAGCCGAAATCCGCGTGCACGAGGTGCCGGACTTCGGGGCAGT
CCTCGGCCCAAAGCATCAGCTCATCGAGAGCCTGCGCGACGGACGCACTGACGGTGTCGTCCATCACAGT
TTGCCAGTGATACACATGGGGATCAGCAATCGCGCATATGAAATCACGCCATGTAGTGTATTGACCGATT
CCTTGCGGTCCGAATGGGCCGAACCCGCTCGTCTGGCTAAGATCGGCCGCAGCGATCGCATCCATAGCCT
CCGCGACCGGTTGTAGAACAGCGGGCAGTTCGGTTTCAGGCAGGTCTTGCAACGTGACACCCTGTGAACG
GCGGGAGATGCAATAGGTCAGGCTCTCGCTAAACTCCCCAATGTCAAGCACTTCCGGAATCGGGAGCGCG
GCCGATGCAAAGTGCCGATAAACATAACGATCTTTGTAGAAACCATCGGCGCAGCTATTTACCCGCAGGA
CATATCCACGCCCTCCTACATCGAAGCTGAAAGCACGAGATTCTTCGCCCTCCGAGAGCTGCATCAGGTC
GGAGACGCTGTCGAACTTTTCGATCAGAAACTTCTCGACAGACGTCGCGGTGAGTTCAGGCTTTTTCATA
TCTCATTGCCCCCCGGATCTGCGAAAGCTCGAGAGAGATAGATTTGTAGAGAGAGACTGGTGATTTCAGC
GTGTCCTCTCCAAATGAAATGAACTTCCTTATATAGAGGAAGGGTCTTGCGAAGGATAGTGGGATTGTGC
GTCATCCCTTACGTCAGTGGAGATATCACATCAATCCACTTGCTTTGAAGACGTGGTTGGAACGTCTTCT
TTTTCCACGATGCTCCTCGTGGGTGGGGGTCCATCTTTGGGACCACTGTCGGCAGAGGCATCTTGAACGA
TAGCCTTTCCTTTATCGCAATGATGGCATTTGTAGGTGCCACCTTCCTTTT
Features (pLannotate 1.2.2; 22 found; start..end, strand, type, name):
    501..589     +  CDS            lacI (fragment): lac repressor; lacI; The lac repressor binds to the lac operator to inhibit transcription in E. coli. This inhibition can be relieved by adding lactose or isopropyl-β-D-thiogalactopyranoside (IPTG).
    602..623     +  protein_bind   CAP binding site: CAP binding activates transcription in the presence of cAMP. E. coli catabolite activator protein
    638..668     +  promoter       lac promoter: promoter for the E. coli lac operon
    672..694     +  protein_bind   lac operator (fragment): The lac repressor binds to the lac operator to inhibit transcription in E. coli. This inhibition can be relieved by adding lactose or isopropyl-β-D-thiogalactopyranoside (IPTG). lac repressor encoded by lacI
    733..753     -  misc_feature   MCS (fragment): pUC18/19 multiple cloning site
    828..1170    +  promoter       CaMV 35S promoter: strong constitutive promoter from cauliflower mosaic virus
   3259..3310    +  misc_RNA       sTRSV HHRz: hammerhead ribozyme from the tobacco ringspot virus satellite RNA (Khvorova et al., 2003)
   3383..3559    +  polyA_signal   CaMV poly(A) signal: cauliflower mosaic virus polyadenylation signal
   3567..3721    +  CDS            lacZα (fragment): LacZα fragment of β-galactosidase; lacZ fragment
   3787..3811    +  misc_feature   RB T-DNA repeat: right border repeat from nopaline C58 T-DNA
   4151..4552    +  CDS            Y4CG_SINFN (fragment): Protein inferred from homology: Swiss-Prot protein existence level 3. From Sinorhizobium fredii (strain NBRC 101917 / NGR234).
   5112..5741    +  CDS            pVS1 StaA: stability protein from the Pseudomonas plasmid pVS1 (Heeb et al., 2000)
   6170..7243    +  CDS            pVS1 RepA: replication protein from the Pseudomonas plasmid pVS1 (Heeb et al., 2000)
   7309..7503    +  rep_origin     pVS1 oriV: origin of replication for the Pseudomonas plasmid pVS1 (Heeb et al., 2000)
   7706..7745    +  CDS            rop (fragment): Rop protein, which maintains plasmids at low copy number; rop
   7847..7987    +  misc_feature   bom: basis of mobility region from pBR322
   8173..8761    -  rep_origin     ori: high-copy-number ColE1/pMB1/pBR322/pUC origin of replication
   8848..9642    -  CDS            KanR: aminoglycoside phosphotransferase; aphA-3; confers resistance to kanamycin
  10067..10091   +  misc_feature   LB T-DNA repeat: left border repeat from nopaline C58 T-DNA
  10169..10343   -  polyA_signal   CaMV poly(A) signal: cauliflower mosaic virus polyadenylation signal
  10384..11409   -  CDS            HygR: hygromycin B phosphotransferase confers resistance to hygromycin
  11476..411     -  promoter       CaMV 35S promoter (enhanced) (across the origin): cauliflower mosaic virus 35S promoter with a duplicated enhancer region
