[The description below was written by a language model from this plasmid's Addgene catalogue record and pLannotate feature annotations shown in this document.]
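Description:
pCaRNA3-eIFiso4E120(+) is a plant binary (T-DNA) vector built on the pCass4Rz backbone and designed for virus-induced gene silencing (VIGS) of the eIF(iso)4E gene in peach (Prunus persica). It carries a high-copy ColE1/pUC-type origin with a pBR322 bom site for propagation in E. coli. The pVS1 oriV, RepA and StaA functions support replication and stable maintenance in Agrobacterium. Bacterial selection is by kanamycin (aphA-3). Between the nopaline-type left and right T-DNA borders sits a hygromycin phosphotransferase cassette, driven by an enhanced CaMV 35S promoter and ended by a CaMV poly(A) signal, as the plant selectable marker.

The payload cassette consists of a CaMV 35S promoter, an unannotated stretch of roughly 2 kb, a tobacco ringspot virus satellite hammerhead ribozyme and a CaMV poly(A) signal. The name and the associated publication title suggest that the unannotated region is a cDNA of a viral RNA3 segment used as the silencing vector. However, the record does not name the virus, and the feature table does not annotate any viral sequence or the insert. In this kind of arrangement the 35S promoter launches transcription of the viral RNA in planta, and the ribozyme self-cleaves to produce a defined 3′ end. The 120 bp eIF(iso)4E fragment was cloned at an XbaI site; the "(+)" in the name probably denotes sense orientation.

According to the record, the construct is used to knock down this host translation initiation factor, and the associated work links that silencing to resistance against Plum pox virus in Prunus. The sequenced record is 11,741 nt, somewhat larger than the catalogued total of 11,120 bp.
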