Addgene plasmid #86092: pCaRNA3-eIFiso4E120(+)
Purpose: This vector is used to specifically silence the eIF(iso)4E gene in peach via VIGS.
Depositing lab: Aiming Wang. Depositing organization: Agriculture and Agri-Food Canada, London, ON. Publication: An efficient viral vector for functional genomic studies of Prunus fruit trees and its induced resistance to Plum pox virus via silencing of a host factor gene. Cui H, Wang A. Plant Biotechnol J. 2016 Aug 27. doi: 10.1111/pbi.12629. PubMed 27565765.
Backbone
  Vector backbone: pCass4Rz
  Backbone manufacturer: Dr. Rao (University of California at Riverside)
  Backbone size w/o insert (bp): 11000
  Total vector size (bp): 11120
  Vector type: Plant Expression
  Selectable markers: Hygromycin
Growth in bacteria
  Bacterial resistance: Kanamycin, 50 μg/mL
  Growth temperature: 37°C
  Growth strain: DH5alpha
  Copy number: High Copy
Gene/Insert
  Gene/Insert name: eIFiso4E
  Species: peach (Prunus persica)
  Insert size (bp): 120
  GenBank ID: ppa011357m ppa011357m
  Cloning method: Restriction Enzyme; 5′ cloning site Xba I (not destroyed); 3′ cloning site Xba I (not destroyed)
  Sequencing primers: 5′ CTTGTGGGGCCCACTGCTCGGCTGT; 3′ ATGGCGACAGAGGTAGCAGCAGCAG
Terms and licenses: Academic/Nonprofit Terms; Industry Terms: Not Available to Industry
How to cite: pCaRNA3-eIFiso4E120(+) was a gift from Aiming Wang (Addgene plasmid # 86092 ; http://n2t.net/addgene:86092 ; RRID:Addgene_86092)
